>Addgene plasmid #25026 | pIS1-miR-126 site | addgene partial sequence | sequence record 30983 | 25026 with Rluc-F
TACTGAATTTGTCAAAGTAAAAGGTCTTCATTTTTCGCAAGAAGATGCACCTGATGAAATGGGAAAATAT
ATCAAATCGTTCGTTGAGCGAGTTCTCAAAAATGAACAATAATTCTAGGAGCTCTCGTACCGTGAGTAAT
AATGCGACCGGTGCCATTAATGGCACCGGTCTCGATATCACTACTAGTGTTCTAGAGCGGCCGCTTCGAG
CAGACATGATAAGATACATTGATGAGTTTGGACAAACCACAACTAGAATGCAGTGAAAAAAATGCTTTAT
TTGTGAAATTTGTGATGCTATTGCTTTATTTGTAACCATTATAAGCTGCAATAAACAAGTTAACAACAAC
AATTGCATTCATTTTATGTTTCAGGTTCAGGGGGAGGTGTGGGAGGTTTTTTAAAGCAAGTAAAACCTCT
ACAAATGTGGTAAAATCGATAAGGATCCAGGTGGCACTTTTCGGGGAAATGTGCGCGGAACCCCTATTTG
TTTATTTTTCTAAATACATTCAAATATGTATCCGCTCATGAGACAATAACCCTGATAAATGCTTCAATAA
TATTGAAAAAGGAAGAGTATGAGTATTCAACATTTCCGTGTCGCCCTTATTCCCTTTTTTGCGGCATTTT
GCCTTCCTGTTTTTGCTCACCCAGAAACGC
