[The description below was written by a language model from this plasmid's Addgene catalogue record.]
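Description:
pIS1-miR-126 site is a mammalian expression luciferase reporter built on the pIS1 backbone (about 4.1 kb without insert), a vector that expresses Renilla luciferase and provides cloning sites in the luciferase 3′ UTR. It is propagated in E. coli as a high-copy plasmid under ampicillin selection. The record does not include a feature table and does not state which promoter drives the luciferase transcript, which polyadenylation signal is used, or which bacterial origin is present, so those details cannot be given here.

The payload is a short synthetic insert of 23 bp, a single miR-126 binding site, introduced as an annealed oligonucleotide between the SacI and AgeI sites in the 3′ UTR downstream of the Renilla luciferase coding sequence; whether those restriction sites survived cloning is not recorded. Placing the site in the 3′ UTR makes the luciferase mRNA a target of miR-126. In cells where this microRNA is present and active, the miRNA-loaded silencing complex pairs with the site and reduces reporter mRNA stability or translation, lowering Renilla signal, whereas cells lacking miR-126 activity leave expression largely unaffected.

The construct therefore acts as a sensor of functional miR-126 activity in transfected mammalian cells. It was deposited in connection with a study of microRNAs that influence breast cancer metastasis. Reporters of this type are usually compared with the parental vector lacking the site and normalised to a co-transfected luciferase of a different type, although the record does not specify which controls were used.
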