Addgene plasmid #25026: pIS1-miR-126 site
Depositing lab: Bob Weinberg. Depositing organization: Whitehead Institute for Biomedical Research. Publication: A pleiotropically acting microRNA, miR-31, inhibits breast cancer metastasis. Valastyan S, Reinhardt F, Benaich N, Calogrias D, Szasz AM, Wang ZC, Brock JE, Richardson AL, Weinberg RA. Cell. 2009 Jun 12. 137(6):1032-46. 10.1016/j.cell.2009.03.047 PubMed 19524507.
Backbone
  Vector backbone: pIS1
  Backbone manufacturer: David Bartel, Addgene plasmid # 12179
  Backbone size w/o insert (bp): 4085
  Vector type: Mammalian Expression, Luciferase
Growth in bacteria
  Bacterial resistance: Ampicillin, 100 μg/mL
  Growth temperature: 37°C
  Growth strain: DH5alpha
  Copy number: High Copy
Gene/Insert
  Gene/Insert name: synthetic miR-126 site (alt name: miR-126 reporter)
  Insert size (bp): 23
  Cloning method: Restriction Enzyme; 5′ cloning site SacI (unknown if destroyed); 3′ cloning site AgeI (unknown if destroyed)
  Sequencing primers: 5′ Rluc-F (ccaggattcttttccaatgc); 3′ EBV-rev
Terms and licenses: Academic/Nonprofit Terms; Industry Terms: Not Available to Industry
Depositor comments: Renilla luciferase reporter for miR-126 constructed by cloning oligo containing synthetic miR-126 binding site (GCCATTGAGCTCTCGTACCGTGAGTAATAATGCGACCGGTGCCATT) into SacI and AgeI sites of the 3’ UTR of a pIS1 vector backbone.
How to cite: pIS1-miR-126 site was a gift from Bob Weinberg (Addgene plasmid # 25026 ; http://n2t.net/addgene:25026 ; RRID:Addgene_25026)
